Addgene plasmid #120813: pRAN473
Purpose: E. coli-C. difficile shuttle vector: tetracycline-inducible promoter (Ptet) driving expression of red fluorescent protein (mCherryOpt), multiple cloning site for fusion to N-terminus of target protein
Depositing lab: Craig Ellermeier & David S. Weiss. Depositing organization: University of Iowa. Publication: Use of mCherry Red fluorescent protein for studies of protein localization and gene expression in Clostridium difficile. Ransom EM, Ellermeier CD, Weiss DS. Appl Environ Microbiol. 2015 Mar;81(5):1652-60. doi: 10.1128/AEM.03446-14. Epub 2014 Dec 19. PubMed 25527559.
Backbone
  Vector backbone: pRFP185
  Backbone size w/o insert (bp): 6400
  Total vector size (bp): 7950
  Modifications to backbone: Ptet::mCherryOpt-mcs
  Vector type: Bacterial Expression
Growth in bacteria
  Bacterial resistance: Chloramphenicol, 25 μg/mL
  Growth temperature: 37°C
  Growth strain: DH5alpha
  Growth instructions: Low copy in C. difficile following conjugation and selected with thiamphenicol
  Copy number: High Copy
Gene/Insert
  Gene/Insert name: red fluorescent protein (mCherry), codon-optimized for C. difficile, multiple-cloning site for protein fusion (alt name: mCherryOpt-mcs)
  Species: Synthetic
  Insert size (bp): 1583
  Promoter: Ptet
  Cloning method: Restriction Enzyme; 5′ cloning site SacI (not destroyed); 3′ cloning site BamHI (not destroyed)
  Sequencing primers: 5′ unknown; 3′ unknown
Terms and licenses: Academic/Nonprofit Terms; Industry Terms: Not Available to Industry
How to cite: pRAN473 was a gift from Craig Ellermeier & David S. Weiss (Addgene plasmid # 120813 ; http://n2t.net/addgene:120813 ; RRID:Addgene_120813)
