[The description below was written by a language model from this plasmid's Addgene catalogue record and pLannotate feature annotations shown in this document.]
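Description:
pRAN473 is a 7,950 bp E. coli–Clostridium difficile shuttle vector for bacterial expression, built on the pRFP185 backbone. In E. coli it replicates from a high-copy ColE1/pUC-type origin. It is selected through catP, a Clostridium perfringens-type chloramphenicol acetyltransferase that confers chloramphenicol resistance in E. coli and thiamphenicol resistance in C. difficile. An IncP origin of transfer (oriT), together with traJ and a fragment of traI, allows the plasmid to be mobilised by conjugation from a suitable E. coli donor into C. difficile, where the record notes it is maintained at low copy. The feature tables do not annotate the replicon responsible for maintenance in C. difficile. A large portion of the sequence downstream of the E. coli origin carries no annotation in either table, and the clostridial replication functions may lie there.

The payload is a Ptet::mCherryOpt-mcs cassette cloned between SacI and BamHI sites, both retained. A Tn10-derived tetR gene is transcribed divergently from a tet operator-containing promoter, so TetR represses transcription until a tetracycline-class inducer is added. That promoter drives mCherryOpt, a synthetic mCherry coding sequence codon-optimised for C. difficile. A multiple cloning site follows the reporter, so a gene of interest can be inserted in frame, placing the red fluorescent protein at the N-terminus of the target protein. The vector is intended for inducible production of mCherry fusions to study protein localisation in C. difficile. The depositor and sequencing-derived records show the same eight features in the same order, differing only in their start coordinate.
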