Features (pLannotate 1.2.2; 8 found; start..end, strand, type, name):
    912..1535    -  CDS            TetR: tetracycline repressor TetR; tetR from transposon Tn10; TetR binds to the tetracycline operator tetO to inhibit transcription. This inhibition can be relieved by adding tetracycline or doxycycline.
   1645..1663    +  protein_bind   tet operator: bacterial operator O1 for the tetR and tetA genes tetracycline repressor TetR
   1730..2437    +  CDS            mCherry: mCherry is a basic (constitutively fluorescent) red fluorescent protein published in 2004, derived from Discosoma sp.. It is reported to be a very rapidly-maturing monomer with low acid sensitivity.
   2690..2785    -  CDS            traI (fragment): TRAI6_ECOLX - Experimental evidence at protein level: Swiss-Prot protein existence level 1. The initiation process of transfer DNA synthesis requires the interaction of at least three plasmid-specific components (TraH, I, and J) at the transfer origin resulting in the assembly of a specialised nucleoprotein complex - the relaxosome. Site- and strand-specific cleavage at the transfer origin is dependent on TraI and TraJ. From Escherichia coli.
   2823..3194    -  CDS            traJ: oriT-recognizing protein; traJ
   3227..3336    -  oriT           oriT: incP origin of transfer
   3715..4335    -  CDS            catP: CAT2_CLOPF - Protein inferred from homology: Swiss-Prot protein existence level 3. This enzyme is an effector of chloramphenicol resistance in bacteria. From Clostridium perfringens.
   4698..5286    -  rep_origin     ori: high-copy-number ColE1/pMB1/pBR322/pUC origin of replication
>Addgene plasmid #120813 | pRAN473 | depositor full sequence | sequence record 229761 | pRAN473 sequence 7950 bps
GTCTAGTAGTATTATCTCATTTTGTTGTTATCTTAAAATATTATTTTAAAAATACTCTGCTTGGTCGGCT
TAGGGTATTTTTTTTGTTTAATTCCAATATTGGTTCAAACTCCTGTGTAATACTTTTGACACTTCCATCT
GTATTGAATTGACAGTTGATATGGTATCTCATTATTGGCTTGTTCTTATGTTTTTCTATGTATTTATTTT
TTACTTTCAAATAATTTGTATTTCCATTTTTAGTTATGTTTAACACACTATCCTTATTACTCAATAAAAT
TATTTTTTGTTTTAACATATGATTTATAGAATCTAAAAATTGATATTGACTTATAATAGTACTTTCTACC
TCTCTAGCTTTTTCTAGTGTTTCAAATTCTTCAAACTCTGCTATATTGCTATAGTATAGCTTATCATTAA
TAATATTATCTGACAACTTTAATTCCATTTTATAAAACAATTCCAAGTTATGTATAAAATTTTTAATGTT
ACAACATATAGACTTATTATTTGTTCTTATATGGTATCTCCATTTACTACTTCTAGCTCTCATGTTATAT
GCACAACTACTCCCAACATAAACATATATTGCTTGTTCTAACTCATATTTTTGTAAAATTTCAACATCAT
ATCCAGTCAAATCGTACTCTCTCTTATATACAAATGGTTTTTCTAATTTTTTGTTCAATAAATCTCCTCC
TATTTCTTACTTAATTTAGCTAAAAATCTATTTATATTTCACCTCCTTTTTGACTTTAAGCCTACGAATA
CCATATTTATGATTATAACATCTTCTATTTTTCCCAAATCCTTACATCTCCCCTAATTTTTAGACTTAAG
GGCGAATTCTGCATCAAGCTAGCATAAAAATAAGAAGCCTGCATTTGCAGGCTTCTTATTTTTATGGTAC
CTTAAGACCCACTTTCACATTTAAGTTGTTTTTCTAATCCGCATATGATCAATTCAAGGCCGAATAAGAA
GGCTGGCTCTGCACCTTGGTGATCAAATAATTCGATAGCTTGTCGTAATAATGGCGGCATACTATCAGTA
GTAGGTGTTTCCCTTTCTTCTTTAGCGACTTGATGCTCTTGATCTTCCAATACGCAACCTAAAGTAAAAT
GCCCCACAGCGCTGAGTGCATATAATGCATTCTCTAGTGAAAAACCTTGTTGGCATAAAAAGGCTAATTG
ATTTTCGAGAGTTTCATACTGTTTTTCTGTAGGCCGTGTACCTAAATGTACTTTTGCTCCATCGCGATGA
CTTAGTAAAGCACATCTAAAACTTTTAGCGTTATTACGTAAAAAATCTTGCCAGCTTTCCCCTTCTAAAG
GGCAAAAGTGAGTATGGTGCCTATCTAACATCTCAATGGCTAAGGCGTCGAGCAAAGCCCGCTTATTTTT
TACATGCCAATACAATGTAGGCTGCTCTACACCTAGCTTCTGGGCGAGTTTACGGGTTGTTAAACCTTCG
ATTCCGACCTCATTAAGCAGCTCTAATGCGCTGTTAATCACTTTACTTTTATCTAATCTAGACATCATTA
ATTCCTCCTTTTTGTTGACATTATATCATTGATAGAGTTATTTGTCAAACTAGTTTTTTATTTCGATGCC
CTGGACTTCATGAAAAACTAAAAAAAATATTGACACTCTATCATTGATAGAGTATAATTAAAATAAGCTT
GATCGTAGCGTTAACAGATCTGAGCTCCTGCAGTAAAGGAGAAAATTTTATGGTATCTAAAGGAGAAGAA
GATAATATGGCTATAATTAAAGAATTTATGAGATTTAAAGTTCATATGGAAGGATCTGTTAATGGACATG
AATTTGAAATAGAAGGAGAAGGAGAAGGAAGACCTTATGAAGGTACTCAAACAGCTAAATTAAAAGTAAC
TAAAGGTGGTCCATTACCATTTGCATGGGATATATTAAGTCCTCAATTTATGTATGGATCTAAAGCATAT
GTTAAACATCCTGCTGATATACCTGATTATTTAAAATTATCATTTCCAGAAGGTTTTAAATGGGAAAGAG
TTATGAATTTTGAAGATGGTGGAGTAGTTACTGTAACACAAGATAGTTCATTACAAGATGGAGATTTTAT
ATATAAAGTTAAATTAAGAGGTACTAATTTTCCATCTGATGGACCAGTAATGCAAAAGAAAACTATGGGA
TGGGAAGCATCATCTGAAAGAATGTATCCAGAAGATGGAGCATTAAAAGGTGAAATTAAACAAAGATTAA
AATTAAAAGATGGAGGTCATTATGATGCTGAAGTTAAGACTACATATAAAGCTAAGAAACCAGTTCAATT
ACCAGGTGCATATAATGTTAATATTAAATTAGATATAACTTCTCATAATGAAGATTATACTATAGTTGAA
CAATATGAAAGAGCAGAAGGAAGACATTCAACAGGAGGTATGGATGAATTATATAAAATGAACGCATGCG
TCGACTTAATTAAACAGCTGAGGCGCGCCGGATCCTATAAGTTTTAATAAAACTTTAAATAGAAAAAGGC
TTCTCTCATGAGAAGTCTTTTTTATTTAAAATAAATATAAAATAAAATAGAGGCTATAAATAGCCTCTAT
TTTATGTGAGAAATCCCTAAATAAAAAGATGCCAGTGTGCTGGAATTCGCCCTTAGGCTGCGCTAGGGAC
CTCTTTAGCTCCTTGGAAGCTGTCAGTAGTAGGGGATCGGTCTTGCCTTGCTCGTCGGTGATGTACTTCA
CCAGCTCCGCGAAGTCGCTCTTCTTGATGGAGCGCATGGGGACGTGCTTGGCAATCACGCGCACCCCCCG
GCCGTTTTAGCGGCTAAAAAAGTCATGGCTCTGCCCTCGGGCGGACCACGCCCATCATGACCTTGCCAAG
CTCGTCCTGCTTCTCTTCGATCTTCGCCAGCAGGGCGAGGATCGTGGCATCACCGAACCGCGCCGTGCGC
GGGTCGTCGGTGAGCCAGAGTTTCAGCAGGCCGCCCAGGCGGCCCAGGTCGCCATTGATGCGGGCCAGCT
CGCGGACGTGCTCATAGTCCACGACGCCCGTGATTTTGTAGCCCTGGCCGACGGCCAGCAGGTAGGCCGA
CAGGCTCATGCCGGCCGCCGCCGCCTTTTCCTCAATCGCTCTTCGTTCGTCTGGAAGGCAGTACACCTTG
ATAGGTGGGCTGCCCTTCCTGGTTGGCTTGGTTTCATCAGCCATCCGCTTGCCCTCATCTGTTACGCCGG
CGGTAGCCGGCCAGCCTCGCAGAGCAGGATTCCCGTTGAGCACCGCCAGGTGCGAATAAGGGACAGTGAA
GAAGGAACACCCGCTCGCGGGTGGGCCTACTTCACCTATCCTGCCCGGCTGACGCCGTTGGATACACCAA
GGAAAGTCTACACGAACCCTTTGGCAAAATCCTGTATATCGTGCGAAAAAGGATGGATATACCGAAAAAA
TCGCTATAATGACCCCGAAGCAGGAAGGGCGAATTCTGCAGATCTGACCGGTCTCTGAAAATATAAAAAC
CACAGATTGATACTAAAACCTTGGTTGTGTTGCTTTTCGGGGCTTAAATCAAGGAAAAATCCTTGTTTTA
AGCCTTTCAAAAAGAAACACAAGGTCTTTGTACTAACCTGTGGTTATGTATAAAATTGTAGATTTTAGGG
TAACAAAAAACACCGTATTTCTACGATGTTTTTGCTTAAATACTTGTTTTTAGTTACAGACAAACCTGAA
GTTAACTATTTATCAATTCCTGCAATTCGTTTACAAAACGGCAAATGTGAAATCCGTCACATACTGCGTG
ATGAACTTGAATTGCCAAAGGAAGTATAATTTTGTTATCTTCTTTATAATATTTCCCCATAGTAAAAATA
GGAATCAAATAATCATATCCTTTCTGCAAATTCAGATTAAAGCCATCGAAGGTTGACCACGGTATCATAG
ATACATTAAAAATGTTTTCCGGAGCATTTGGCTTTCCTTCCATTCTATGATTGTTTCCATACCGTTGCGT
ATCACTTTCATAATCTGCTAAAAATGATTTAAAGTCAGACTTACACTCAGTCCAAAGGCTGGAAAATGTT
TCAGTATCATTGTGAAATATTGTATAGCTTGGTATCATCTCATCATATATCCCCAATTCACCATCTTGAT
TGATTGCCGTCCTAAACTCTGAATGGCGGTTTACAATCATTGCAATATAATAAAGCATTGCAGGATATAG
TTTCATTCCCTTTTCCTTTATTTGTGTGATATCCACTTTAACGGTCATGCTGTAGGTACAAGGTACACTT
GCAAAGTAGTGGTCAAAATACTCTTTTCTGTTCCAACTATTTTTATCAATTTTTTCAAATACCATCTAAG
TTCCCTCTCAAATTCAAGTTTATCGCTCTAATGAACAAAGATATTATACCACATTTTTGTGAATTTTTCA
ACTTGCCCACTTCGACTGCACTCCCGACTTAATAACTTCTTGAACACTTGCCGAAAAAGAAAAACTGCCG
GGTACGTACCCGGGGATCGATCCCCGGCCGAGCGCTCTTCCGCTTCCTCGCTCACTGACTCGCTGCGCTC
GGTCGTTCGGCTGCGGCGAGCGGTATCAGCTCACTCAAAGGCGGTAATACGGTTATCCACAGAATCAGGG
GATAACGCAGGAAAGAACATGTGAGCAAAAGGCCAGCAAAAGGCCAGGAACCGTAAAAAGGCCGCGTTGC
TGGCGTTTTTCCATAGGCTCCGCCCCCCTGACGAGCATCACAAAAATCGACGCTCAAGTCAGAGGTGGCG
AAACCCGACAGGACTATAAAGATACCAGGCGTTTCCCCCTTGAAGCTCCCTCGTGCGCTCTCCTGTTCCG
ACCCTGCCGCTTACCGGATACCTGTCCGCCTTTCTCCCTTCGGGAAGCGTGGCGCTTTCTCATAGCTCAC
GCTGTAGGTATCTCAGTTCGGTGTAGGTCGTTCGCTCCAAGCTGGGCTGTGTGCACGAACCCCCCGTTCA
GCCCGACCGCTGCGCCTTATCCGGTAACTATCGTCTTGAGTCCAACCCGGTAAGACACGACTTATCGCCA
CTGGCAGCAGCCACTGGTAACAGGATTAGCAGAGCGAGGTATGTAGGCGGTGCTACAGAGTTCTTGAAGT
GGTGGCCTAACTACGGCTACACTAGAAGGACAGTATTTGGTATCTGCGCTCTGCTGAAGCCAGTTACCTT
CGGAAAAAGAGTTGGTAGCTCTTGATCCGGCAAACAAACCACCGCTGGTAGCGGTGGTTTTTTTGTTTGC
AAGCAGCAGATTACGCGCAGAAAAAAAGGATCTCAAGAAGATCCTTTGATCTTTTCTACGGGGTCTGACG
CTCAGTGGAACGAAAACTCACGTTAAGGGATTTTGGTCATGAAATGCAAGTTTCTAACTAACATACATCA
TAGTTACTAAACTATGGTAACTATAATTTTATTAACTATATTAAGCACTGATTAGTACTATAACTCAATA
TAAGCATATCCCCTGTATCGTAACTAGAGAACCAAACGACGGAAAAAGCGATATAGATAAGTTTAGATAG
TGCACCAATTTTTTACTTTTCTATTTTAGAATCTAGCATTTCCAATGCTTACTAATACTATTTTTGATTT
TTAACTTGTTTTAAAAAAGCACCTACTAATTAGGATTCTAGCTCTATATTCTAGTTATACATTCTCTATA
TTCTAGCTCTATATTCTAGTTATACATTCTCTATATTCTAGCTCTATATTCTAGTTATACATTCTCTATA
TTCTAGCTCTATATTCTAGTTATACATTCTCTATATTCTAGCTCTATATTCTAGTTATACATTCTCTATA
TTCTAGCTCTATATTCTAGTTATACATTCTCTATATTCTAGCTCTATATTCTAGTTATACATTCTCTAAA
AAACATATATATATATACTACATATATATGTACAATTATTTTACCAAAAGAAATTTTTAAAACGGCTTAA
TTTCAATACTTTGATGCCATTTTTTTTTTGCAATTCTCGTACAATTATTTTACCAAAAGAAATTTTTATT
AATTAGTTTTTTTGCATAAAAATAGGACTAGAAAATCAATTCTAATCCTATCAAAAATCTACTTGTTTAA
TCTATATGTATAGTACATAAATCCTCTATCATTTATTTTAGTTTCCCATACATCTAAAATTTTAGTATCT
AATAAAGATTCTATCATATTTGAAATTCTTTGCTGTGTTACTCCTAAATCTTTTGCTAATTCCTCTTGAT
TAATTCTTAATATATTTCCTTTTATTTTATCATCTTTGACCAATAAATCTTGCTTATATCTCATATGAGT
ATATAATCTTAATTCTTCAGTTGAAATTATTCCCCAAATTACTGCCATGGTAACAAAGTAACTAATAGTA
TATTGTTTATCTATATTACATCTAACTTCTTTTACATTGTATGTATCTTTTATTCCTAGCTTTGTAACAC
CTTTTGTTTTTGTAATATAATCATTATGTTGAAGTTCTTTTAATGTTTCTCTTAATGTCTTTTCACTCAT
AACAATGTTTTTAACTTTCTTCTTACGTTTATAGGTTATCAGCTCCATTATATCGTCTATGTTTAATTCT
CTATCTTTATTGTTAAGTAACACATTATAGATAAACAATTGATTACCAGTCATTATTTTAACCCCTTTCC
TATTCTTATATTTCAAATCCTTTGAGTGCTTATGTGGCATATTGAACAAAGTATCTTCATCACTATATAT
AAAATCTGATTCTATTTTATTCCAACAATCACTATTAAACTCACAACCTGTACAACCAAAATTAACCGTT
TTAAGCTTCTCATACATATACTTGACTTGATATTCTAGCTCACTATTTGAAAGACTATTTTGTGATATAT
AGTTCCATTCTCTAGCAACGGATATTACTTGACTTAAACTTTTATTCCTCAATCTTAAAGTCACAACTAT
TTTTTGCAAATCTAGGTTTTTATGTCCATCTTTACTACCATTTTTTAAAATATCTACTATACAATTTGGT
AGCTTACTATCTAATATATATTTTGTATTAGTATTACCTACTGTTTTTACATCTTTGCAATATTTTTTAG
CTAACTTTTCTATGTCATATCTATATATATTTTTGTCTTGGTGTATTATTTTTACTTGTTTAGTAGTATT
TTTAATATTATATGTATAAGGTACTCTTAATACTTGAGTAGATAAATTTGCTTGTTTATCTGCACCCAAT
TTATTTATTAATGTATTTGTAACTTCTGATACTAACTTAATGTTATTAGTTTTATTAATTAGCACATAAA
CATGGAATCCATTTCCACTATCAACTAGGATATGATAATGTAATCCTATCTTAGTAAATAAATTAATTAT
ATCTTTATAATTAAAACCTTGTCCTAATTCTTTTTTGTCAAAATCAAATCCTAATGCATATCTATTTATT
AAGTTTTCATTGGTTCCTGCTTTTCCATCAGTTGTACATAGGTTAAAAAATGTATTTTCATAATAAATAT
TTTTTGCGAAGGTAAATTCTACTATATCATCTATATTTTTAAAAAAAGTTGTTTTACTATATTCTTTAAA
TTCTTCTCCGAGTTCTAATTGTTTACTATTACTTTTATTATTTTGAAATACTCTAACATATTCATTATCA
ATAAGATTATTTCCTTGTCCTATACCATCTCTAAATACTGCCATTAGAAATTTTTTCAACTTATATTTTG
AATCTAATTGTTCCATATATTTATTATCTCCTTATCTAGTTTTTTTAAGAGATAACACTACATTAAATAT
ATACTTATTGACTAATCAACTTTTACAACTATTGAATAATTTTAGCTTAGTATGTATAATAATATTGTTA
AGATGCTAAAATTGATAGCAATATTATTATATAACTACAGATACTTAATCAGTTAGACCGATATTGGAGT
TGGTAGCTCCATAAACTCAATTGGTAGTTGAGTTGTCATT
