Features (pLannotate 1.2.2; 8 found; start..end, strand, type, name):
    136..759     -  CDS            TetR: tetracycline repressor TetR; tetR from transposon Tn10; TetR binds to the tetracycline operator tetO to inhibit transcription. This inhibition can be relieved by adding tetracycline or doxycycline.
    869..887     +  protein_bind   tet operator: bacterial operator O1 for the tetR and tetA genes tetracycline repressor TetR
    954..1661    +  CDS            mCherry: mCherry is a basic (constitutively fluorescent) red fluorescent protein published in 2004, derived from Discosoma sp.. It is reported to be a very rapidly-maturing monomer with low acid sensitivity.
   1914..2009    -  CDS            traI (fragment): TRAI6_ECOLX - Experimental evidence at protein level: Swiss-Prot protein existence level 1. The initiation process of transfer DNA synthesis requires the interaction of at least three plasmid-specific components (TraH, I, and J) at the transfer origin resulting in the assembly of a specialised nucleoprotein complex - the relaxosome. Site- and strand-specific cleavage at the transfer origin is dependent on TraI and TraJ. From Escherichia coli.
   2047..2418    -  CDS            traJ: oriT-recognizing protein; traJ
   2451..2560    -  oriT           oriT: incP origin of transfer
   2939..3559    -  CDS            catP: CAT2_CLOPF - Protein inferred from homology: Swiss-Prot protein existence level 3. This enzyme is an effector of chloramphenicol resistance in bacteria. From Clostridium perfringens.
   3922..4510    -  rep_origin     ori: high-copy-number ColE1/pMB1/pBR322/pUC origin of replication
>Addgene plasmid #120813 | pRAN473 | addgene full sequence | sequence record 235308 | Addgene NGS Result
TTATGATTATAACATCTTCTATTTTTCCCAAATCCTTACATCTCCCCTAATTTTTAGACTTAAGGGCGAA
TTCTGCATCAAGCTAGCATAAAAATAAGAAGCCTGCATTTGCAGGCTTCTTATTTTTATGGTACCTTAAG
ACCCACTTTCACATTTAAGTTGTTTTTCTAATCCGCATATGATCAATTCAAGGCCGAATAAGAAGGCTGG
CTCTGCACCTTGGTGATCAAATAATTCGATAGCTTGTCGTAATAATGGCGGCATACTATCAGTAGTAGGT
GTTTCCCTTTCTTCTTTAGCGACTTGATGCTCTTGATCTTCCAATACGCAACCTAAAGTAAAATGCCCCA
CAGCGCTGAGTGCATATAATGCATTCTCTAGTGAAAAACCTTGTTGGCATAAAAAGGCTAATTGATTTTC
GAGAGTTTCATACTGTTTTTCTGTAGGCCGTGTACCTAAATGTACTTTTGCTCCATCGCGATGACTTAGT
AAAGCACATCTAAAACTTTTAGCGTTATTACGTAAAAAATCTTGCCAGCTTTCCCCTTCTAAAGGGCAAA
AGTGAGTATGGTGCCTATCTAACATCTCAATGGCTAAGGCGTCGAGCAAAGCCCGCTTATTTTTTACATG
CCAATACAATGTAGGCTGCTCTACACCTAGCTTCTGGGCGAGTTTACGGGTTGTTAAACCTTCGATTCCG
ACCTCATTAAGCAGCTCTAATGCGCTGTTAATCACTTTACTTTTATCTAATCTAGACATCATTAATTCCT
CCTTTTTGTTGACATTATATCATTGATAGAGTTATTTGTCAAACTAGTTTTTTATTTCGATGCCCTGGAC
TTCATGAAAAACTAAAAAAAATATTGACACTCTATCATTGATAGAGTATAATTAAAATAAGCTTGATCGT
AGCGTTAACAGATCTGAGCTCCTGCAGTAAAGGAGAAAATTTTATGGTATCTAAAGGAGAAGAAGATAAT
ATGGCTATAATTAAAGAATTTATGAGATTTAAAGTTCATATGGAAGGATCTGTTAATGGACATGAATTTG
AAATAGAAGGAGAAGGAGAAGGAAGACCTTATGAAGGTACTCAAACAGCTAAATTAAAAGTAACTAAAGG
TGGTCCATTACCATTTGCATGGGATATATTAAGTCCTCAATTTATGTATGGATCTAAAGCATATGTTAAA
CATCCTGCTGATATACCTGATTATTTAAAATTATCATTTCCAGAAGGTTTTAAATGGGAAAGAGTTATGA
ATTTTGAAGATGGTGGAGTAGTTACTGTAACACAAGATAGTTCATTACAAGATGGAGATTTTATATATAA
AGTTAAATTAAGAGGTACTAATTTTCCATCTGATGGACCAGTAATGCAAAAGAAAACTATGGGATGGGAA
GCATCATCTGAAAGAATGTATCCAGAAGATGGAGCATTAAAAGGTGAAATTAAACAAAGATTAAAATTAA
AAGATGGAGGTCATTATGATGCTGAAGTTAAGACTACATATAAAGCTAAGAAACCAGTTCAATTACCAGG
TGCATATAATGTTAATATTAAATTAGATATAACTTCTCATAATGAAGATTATACTATAGTTGAACAATAT
GAAAGAGCAGAAGGAAGACATTCAACAGGAGGTATGGATGAATTATATAAAATGAACGCATGCGTCGACT
TAATTAAACAGCTGAGGCGCGCCGGATCCTATAAGTTTTAATAAAACTTTAAATAGAAAAAGGCTTCTCT
CATGAGAAGTCTTTTTTATTTAAAATAAATATAAAATAAAATAGAGGCTATAAATAGCCTCTATTTTATG
TGAGAAATCCCTAAATAAAAAGATGCCAGTGTGCTGGAATTCGCCCTTAGGCTGCGCTAGGGACCTCTTT
AGCTCCTTGGAAGCTGTCAGTAGTAGGGGATCGGTCTTGCCTTGCTCGTCGGTGATGTACTTCACCAGCT
CCGCGAAGTCGCTCTTCTTGATGGAGCGCATGGGGACGTGCTTGGCAATCACGCGCACCCCCCGGCCGTT
TTAGCGGCTAAAAAAGTCATGGCTCTGCCCTCGGGCGGACCACGCCCATCATGACCTTGCCAAGCTCGTC
CTGCTTCTCTTCGATCTTCGCCAGCAGGGCGAGGATCGTGGCATCACCGAACCGCGCCGTGCGCGGGTCG
TCGGTGAGCCAGAGTTTCAGCAGGCCGCCCAGGCGGCCCAGGTCGCCATTGATGCGGGCCAGCTCGCGGA
CGTGCTCATAGTCCACGACGCCCGTGATTTTGTAGCCCTGGCCGACGGCCAGCAGGTAGGCCGACAGGCT
CATGCCGGCCGCCGCCGCCTTTTCCTCAATCGCTCTTCGTTCGTCTGGAAGGCAGTACACCTTGATAGGT
GGGCTGCCCTTCCTGGTTGGCTTGGTTTCATCAGCCATCCGCTTGCCCTCATCTGTTACGCCGGCGGTAG
CCGGCCAGCCTCGCAGAGCAGGATTCCCGTTGAGCACCGCCAGGTGCGAATAAGGGACAGTGAAGAAGGA
ACACCCGCTCGCGGGTGGGCCTACTTCACCTATCCTGCCCGGCTGACGCCGTTGGATACACCAAGGAAAG
TCTACACGAACCCTTTGGCAAAATCCTGTATATCGTGCGAAAAAGGATGGATATACCGAAAAAATCGCTA
TAATGACCCCGAAGCAGGAAGGGCGAATTCTGCAGATCTGACCGGTCTCTGAAAATATAAAAACCACAGA
TTGATACTAAAACCTTGGTTGTGTTGCTTTTCGGGGCTTAAATCAAGGAAAAATCCTTGTTTTAAGCCTT
TCAAAAAGAAACACAAGGTCTTTGTACTAACCTGTGGTTATGTATAAAATTGTAGATTTTAGGGTAACAA
AAAACACCGTATTTCTACGATGTTTTTGCTTAAATACTTGTTTTTAGTTACAGACAAACCTGAAGTTAAC
TATTTATCAATTCCTGCAATTCGTTTACAAAACGGCAAATGTGAAATCCGTCACATACTGCGTGATGAAC
TTGAATTGCCAAAGGAAGTATAATTTTGTTATCTTCTTTATAATATTTCCCCATAGTAAAAATAGGAATC
AAATAATCATATCCTTTCTGCAAATTCAGATTAAAGCCATCGAAGGTTGACCACGGTATCATAGATACAT
TAAAAATGTTTTCCGGAGCATTTGGCTTTCCTTCCATTCTATGATTGTTTCCATACCGTTGCGTATCACT
TTCATAATCTGCTAAAAATGATTTAAAGTCAGACTTACACTCAGTCCAAAGGCTGGAAAATGTTTCAGTA
TCATTGTGAAATATTGTATAGCTTGGTATCATCTCATCATATATCCCCAATTCACCATCTTGATTGATTG
CCGTCCTAAACTCTGAATGGCGGTTTACAATCATTGCAATATAATAAAGCATTGCAGGATATAGTTTCAT
TCCCTTTTCCTTTATTTGTGTGATATCCACTTTAACGGTCATGCTGTAGGTACAAGGTACACTTGCAAAG
TAGTGGTCAAAATACTCTTTTCTGTTCCAACTATTTTTATCAATTTTTTCAAATACCATCTAAGTTCCCT
CTCAAATTCAAGTTTATCGCTCTAATGAACAAAGATATTATACCACATTTTTGTGAATTTTTCAACTTGC
CCACTTCGACTGCACTCCCGACTTAATAACTTCTTGAACACTTGCCGAAAAAGAAAAACTGCCGGGTACG
TACCCGGGGATCGATCCCCGGCCGAGCGCTCTTCCGCTTCCTCGCTCACTGACTCGCTGCGCTCGGTCGT
TCGGCTGCGGCGAGCGGTATCAGCTCACTCAAAGGCGGTAATACGGTTATCCACAGAATCAGGGGATAAC
GCAGGAAAGAACATGTGAGCAAAAGGCCAGCAAAAGGCCAGGAACCGTAAAAAGGCCGCGTTGCTGGCGT
TTTTCCATAGGCTCCGCCCCCCTGACGAGCATCACAAAAATCGACGCTCAAGTCAGAGGTGGCGAAACCC
GACAGGACTATAAAGATACCAGGCGTTTCCCCCTTGAAGCTCCCTCGTGCGCTCTCCTGTTCCGACCCTG
CCGCTTACCGGATACCTGTCCGCCTTTCTCCCTTCGGGAAGCGTGGCGCTTTCTCATAGCTCACGCTGTA
GGTATCTCAGTTCGGTGTAGGTCGTTCGCTCCAAGCTGGGCTGTGTGCACGAACCCCCCGTTCAGCCCGA
CCGCTGCGCCTTATCCGGTAACTATCGTCTTGAGTCCAACCCGGTAAGACACGACTTATCGCCACTGGCA
GCAGCCACTGGTAACAGGATTAGCAGAGCGAGGTATGTAGGCGGTGCTACAGAGTTCTTGAAGTGGTGGC
CTAACTACGGCTACACTAGAAGAACAGTATTTGGTATCTGCGCTCTGCTGAAGCCAGTTACCTTCGGAAA
AAGAGTTGGTAGCTCTTGATCCGGCAAACAAACCACCGCTGGTAGCGGTGGTTTTTTTGTTTGCAAGCAG
CAGATTACGCGCAGAAAAAAAGGATCTCAAGAAGATCCTTTGATCTTTTCTACGGGGTCTGACGCTCAGT
GGAACGAAAACTCACGTTAAGGGATTTTGGTCATGAAATGCAAGTTTCTAACTAACATACATCATAGTTA
CTAAACTATGGTAACTATAATTTTATTAACTATATTAAGCACTGATTAGTACTATAACTCAATATAAGCA
TATCCCCTGTATCGTAACTAGAGAACCAAACGACGGAAAAAGCGATATAGATAAGTTTAGATAGTGCACC
AATTTTTTACTTTTCTATTTTAGAATCTAGCATTTCCAATGCTTACTAATACTATTTTTGATTTTTAACT
TGTTTTAAAAAAGCACCTACTAATTAGGATTCTAGCTCTATATTCTAGTTATACATTCTCTATATTCTAG
CTCTATATTCTAGTTATACATTCTCTATATTCTAGCTCTATATTCTAGTTATACATTCTCTATATTCTAG
CTCTATATTCTAGTTATACATTCTCTATATTCTAGCTCTATATTCTAGTTATACATTCTCTATATTCTAG
CTCTATATTCTAGTTATACATTCTCTATATTCTAGCTCTATATTCTAGTTATACATTCTCTAAAAAACAT
ATATATATATACTACATATATATGTACAATTATTTTACCAAAAGAAATTTTTAAAACGGCTTAATTTCAA
TACTTTGATGCCATTTTTTTTTTGCAATTCTCGTACAATTATTTTACCAAAAGAAATTTTTATTAATTAG
TTTTTTTGCATAAAAATAGGACTAGAAAATCAATTCTAATCCTATCAAAAATCTACTTGTTTAATCTATA
TGTATAGTACATAAATCCTCTATCATTTATTTTAGTTTCCCATACATCTAAAATTTTAGTATCTAATAAA
GATTCTATCATATTTGAAATTCTTTGCTGTGTTACTCCTAAATCTTTTGCTAATTCCTCTTGATTAATTC
TTAATATATTTCCTTTTATTTTATCATCTTTGACCAATAAATCTTGCTTATATCTCATATGAGTATATAA
TCTTAATTCTTCAGTTGAAATTATTCCCCAAATTACTGCCATGGTAACAAAGTAACTAATAGTATATTGT
TTATCTATATTACATCTAACTTCTTTTACATTGTATGTATCTTTTATTCCTAGCTTTGTAACACCTTTTG
TTTTTGTAATATAATCATTATGTTGAAGTTCTTTTAATGTTTCTCTTAATGTCTTTTCACTCATAACAAT
GTTTTTAACTTTCTTCTTACGTTTATAGGTTATCAGCTCCATTATATCGTCTATGTTTAATTCTCTATCT
TTATTGTTAAGTAACACATTATAGATAAACAATTGATTACCAGTCATTATTTTAACCCCTTTCCTATTCT
TATATTTCAAATCCTTTGAGTGCTTATGTGGCATATTGAACAAAGTATCTTCATCACTATATATAAAATC
TGATTCTATTTTATTCCAACAATCACTATTAAACTCACAACCTGTACAACCAAAATTAACCGTTTTAAGC
TTCTCATACATATACTTGACTTGATATTCTAGCTCACTATTTGAAAGACTATTTTGTGATATATAGTTCC
ATTCTCTAGCAACGGATATTACTTGACTTAAACTTTTATTCCTCAATCTTAAAGTCACAACTATTTTTTG
CAAATCTAGGTTTTTATGTCCATCTTTACTACCATTTTTTAAAATATCTACTATACAATTTGGTAGCTTA
CTATCTAATATATATTTTGTATTAGTATTACCTACTGTTTTTACATCTTTGCAATATTTTTTAGCTAACT
TTTCTATGTCATATCTATATATATTTTTGTCTTGGTGTATTATTTTTACTTGTTTAGTAGTATTTTTAAT
ATTATATGTATAAGGTACTCTTAATACTTGAGTAGATAAATTTGCTTGTTTATCTGCACCCAATTTATTT
ATTAATGTATTTGTAACTTCTGATACTAACTTAATGTTATTAGTTTTATTAATTAGCACATAAACATGGA
ATCCATTTCCACTATCAACTAGGATATGATAATGTAATCCTATCTTAGTAAATAAATTAATTATATCTTT
ATAATTAAAACCTTGTCCTAATTCTTTTTTGTCAAAATCAAATCCTAATGCATATCTATTTATTAAGTTT
TCATTGGTTCCTGCTTTTCCATCAGTTGTACATAGGTTAAAAAATGTATTTTCATAATAAATATTTTTTG
CGAAGGTAAATTCTACTATATCATCTATATTTTTAAAAAAAGTTGTTTTACTATATTCTTTAAATTCTTC
TCCGAGTTCTAATTGTTTACTATTACTTTTATTATTTTGAAATACTCTAACATATTCATTATCAATAAGA
TTATTTCCTTGTCCTATACCATCTCTAAATACTGCCATTAGAAATTTTTTCAACTTATATTTTGAATCTA
ATTGTTCCATATATTTATTATCTCCTTATCTAGTTTTTTTAAGAGATAACACTACATTAAATATATACTT
ATTGACTAATCAACTTTTACAACTATTGAATAATTTTAGCTTAGTATGTATAATAATATTGTTAAGATGC
TAAAATTGATAGCAATATTATTATATAACTACAGATACTTAATCAGTTAGACCGATATTGGAGTTGGTAG
CTCCATAAACTCAATTGGTAGTTGAGTTGTCATTGTCTAGTAGTATTATCTCATTTTGTTGTTATCTTAA
AATATTATTTTAAAAATACTCTGCTTGGTCGGCTTAGGGTATTTTTTTTGTTTAATTCCAATATTGGTTC
AAACTCCTGTGTAATACTTTTGACACTTCCATCTGTATTGAATTGACAGTTGATATGGTATCTCATTATT
GGCTTGTTCTTATGTTTTTCTATGTATTTATTTTTTACTTTCAAATAATTTGTATTTCCATTTTTAGTTA
TGTTTAACACACTATCCTTATTACTCAATAAAATTATTTTTTGTTTTAACATATGATTTATAGAATCTAA
AAATTGATATTGACTTATAATAGTACTTTCTACCTCTCTAGCTTTTTCTAGTGTTTCAAATTCTTCAAAC
TCTGCTATATTGCTATAGTATAGCTTATCATTAATAATATTATCTGACAACTTTAATTCCATTTTATAAA
ACAATTCCAAGTTATGTATAAAATTTTTAATGTTACAACATATAGACTTATTATTTGTTCTTATATGGTA
TCTCCATTTACTACTTCTAGCTCTCATGTTATATGCACAACTACTCCCAACATAAACATATATTGCTTGT
TCTAACTCATATTTTTGTAAAATTTCAACATCATATCCAGTCAAATCGTACTCTCTCTTATATACAAATG
GTTTTTCTAATTTTTTGTTCAATAAATCTCCTCCTATTTCTTACTTAATTTAGCTAAAAATCTATTTATA
TTTCACCTCCTTTTTGACTTTAAGCCTACGAATACCATAT
